>Addgene plasmid #105713 | AAV-GFAP-mNeonGreen | addgene full sequence | sequence record 204995 | Addgene NGS Result
TCATATATACTTTAGATTGATTTAAAACTTCATTTTTAATTTAAAAGGATCTAGGTGAAGATCCTTTTTG
ATAATCTCATGACCAAAATCCCTTAACGTGAGTTTTCGTTCCACTGAGCGTCAGACCCCGTAGAAAAGAT
CAAAGGATCTTCTTGAGATCCTTTTTTTCTGCGCGTAATCTGCTGCTTGCAAACAAAAAAACCACCGCTA
CCAGCGGTGGTTTGTTTGCCGGATCAAGAGCTACCAACTCTTTTTCCGAAGGTAACTGGCTTCAGCAGAG
CGCAGATACCAAATACTGTTCTTCTAGTGTAGCCGTAGTTAGGCCACCACTTCAAGAACTCTGTAGCACC
GCCTACATACCTCGCTCTGCTAATCCTGTTACCAGTGGCTGCTGCCAGTGGCGATAAGTCGTGTCTTACC
GGGTTGGACTCAAGACGATAGTTACCGGATAAGGCGCAGCGGTCGGGCTGAACGGGGGGTTCGTGCACAC
AGCCCAGCTTGGAGCGAACGACCTACACCGAACTGAGATACCTACAGCGTGAGCTATGAGAAAGCGCCAC
GCTTCCCGAAGGGAGAAAGGCGGACAGGTATCCGGTAAGCGGCAGGGTCGGAACAGGAGAGCGCACGAGG
GAGCTTCCAGGGGGAAACGCCTGGTATCTTTATAGTCCTGTCGGGTTTCGCCACCTCTGACTTGAGCGTC
GATTTTTGTGATGCTCGTCAGGGGGGCGGAGCCTATGGAAAAACGCCAGCAACGCGGCCTTTTTACGGTT
CCTGGCCTTTTGCTGGCCTTTTGCTCACATGTCCTGCAGGCAGCTGCGCGCTCGCTCGCTCACTGAGGCC
GCCCGGGCGTCGGGCGACCTTTGGTCGCCCGGCCTCAGTGAGCGAGCGAGCGCGCAGAGAGGGAGTGGCC
AACTCCATCACTAGGGGTTCCTGCGGCCGCACGCGTGATCTAACATATCCTGGTGTGGAGTAGGGGACGC
TGCTCTGACAGAGGCTCGGGGGCCTGAGCTGGCTCTGTGAGCTGGGGAGGAGGCAGACAGCCAGGCCTTG
TCTGCAAGCAGACCTGGCAGCATTGGGCTGGCCGCCCCCCAGGGCCTCCTCTTCATGCCCAGTGAATGAC
TCACCTTGGCACAGACACAATGTTCGGGGTGGGCACAGTGCCTGCTTCCCGCCGCACCCCAGCCCCCCTC
AAATGCCTTCCGAGAAGCCCATTGAGCAGGGGGCTTGCATTGCACCCCAGCCTGACAGCCTGGCATCTTG
GGATAAAAGCAGCACAGCCCCCTAGGGGCTGCCCTTGCTGTGTGGCGCCACCGGCGGTGGAGAACAAGGC
TCTATTCAGCCTGTGCCCAGGAAAGGGGATCAGGGGATGCCCAGGCATGGACAGTGGGTGGCAGGGGGGG
AGAGGAGGGCTGTCTGCTTCCCAGAAGTCCAAGGACACAAATGGGTGAGGGGAGAGCTCTCCCCATAGCT
GGGCTGCGGCCCAACCCCACCCCCTCAGGCTATGCCAGGGGGTGTTGCCAGGGGCACCCGGGCATCGCCA
GTCTAGCCCACTCCTTCATAAAGCCCTCGCATCCCAGGAGCGAGCAGAGCCAGAGCAGGTTGGAGAGGAG
ACGCATCACCTCCGCTGCTCGCGGGGTCTAGAGTCGACAAGCTTGGATCCGCCACCATGGTTTCCAAGGG
CGAAGAGGACAATATGGCCAGCCTGCCTGCCACACACGAGCTGCACATCTTTGGCAGCATCAACGGCGTG
GACTTCGACATGGTTGGACAAGGCACCGGCAATCCCAACGACGGCTACGAGGAACTGAACCTGAAGTCCA
CAAAGGGCGACCTGCAGTTCAGCCCTTGGATTCTGGTGCCTCACATCGGCTACGGCTTCCACCAGTACCT
GCCTTATCCTGACGGCATGAGCCCTTTTCAGGCCGCCATGGTGGATGGCTCTGGCTACCAGGTTCACCGG
ACCATGCAGTTTGAAGATGGCGCCAGCCTGACCGTGAACTACAGATACACATACGAGGGCAGCCACATCA
AAGGCGAGGCCCAAGTGAAAGGCACAGGCTTTCCAGCCGATGGACCCGTGATGACCAATAGCCTGACAGC
CGCCGACTGGTGCAGAAGCAAGAAAACATACCCCAACGACAAGACCATCATCAGCACCTTCAAGTGGTCC
TACACCACCGGCAACGGCAAGAGATACAGAAGCACCGCCAGAACCACCTACACCTTCGCCAAACCTATGG
CCGCCAACTACCTGAAGAACCAGCCTATGTACGTGTTCCGCAAGACCGAGCTGAAGCACAGCAAGACAGA
ACTGAACTTCAAAGAGTGGCAGAAAGCCTTCACCGACGTGATGGGCATGGACGAGCTGTATAAGTAGGCT
AGCCTCGAGGATATCGAATTCGATATCAAGCTTATCGATAATCAACCTCTGGATTACAAAATTTGTGAAA
GATTGACTGGTATTCTTAACTATGTTGCTCCTTTTACGCTATGTGGATACGCTGCTTTAATGCCTTTGTA
TCATGCTATTGCTTCCCGTATGGCTTTCATTTTCTCCTCCTTGTATAAATCCTGGTTGCTGTCTCTTTAT
GAGGAGTTGTGGCCCGTTGTCAGGCAACGTGGCGTGGTGTGCACTGTGTTTGCTGACGCAACCCCCACTG
GTTGGGGCATTGCCACCACCTGTCAGCTCCTTTCCGGGACTTTCGCTTTCCCCCTCCCTATTGCCACGGC
GGAACTCATCGCCGCCTGCCTTGCCCGCTGCTGGACAGGGGCTCGGCTGTTGGGCACTGACAATTCCGTG
GTGTTGTCGGGGAAATCATCGTCCTTTCCTTGGCTGCTCGCCTATGTTGCCACCTGGATTCTGCGCGGGA
CGTCCTTCTGCTACGTCCCTTCGGCCCTCAATCCAGCGGACCTTCCTTCCCGCGGCCTGCTGCCGGCTCT
GCGGCCTCTTCCGCGTCTTCGCCTTCGCCCTCAGACGAGTCGGATCTCCCTTTGGGCCGCCTCCCCGCAT
CGATACCGAGCGCTGCTCGAGAGATCTACGGGTGGCATCCCTGTGACCCCTCCCCAGTGCCTCTCCTGGC
CCTGGAAGTTGCCACTCCAGTGCCCACCAGCCTTGTCCTAATAAAATTAAGTTGCATCATTTTGTCTGAC
TAGGTGTCCTTCTATAATATTATGGGGTGGAGGGGGGTGGTATGGAGCAAGGGGCAAGTTGGGAAGACAA
CCTGTAGGGCCTGCGGGGTCTATTGGGAACCAAGCTGGAGTGCAGTGGCACAATCTTGGCTCACTGCAAT
CTCCGCCTCCTGGGTTCAAGCGATTCTCCTGCCTCAGCCTCCCGAGTTGTTGGGATTCCAGGCATGCATG
ACCAGGCTCAGCTAATTTTTGTTTTTTTGGTAGAGACGGGGTTTCACCATATTGGCCAGGCTGGTCTCCA
ACTCCTAATCTCAGGTGATCTACCCACCTTGGCCTCCCAAATTGCTGGGATTACAGGCGTGAACCACTGC
TCCCTTCCCTGTCCTTCTGATTTTGTAGGTAACCACGTGCGGACCGAGCGGCCGCAGGAACCCCTAGTGA
TGGAGTTGGCCACTCCCTCTCTGCGCGCTCGCTCGCTCACTGAGGCCGGGCGACCAAAGGTCGCCCGACG
CCCGGGCTTTGCCCGGGCGGCCTCAGTGAGCGAGCGAGCGCGCAGCTGCCTGCAGGGGCGCCTGATGCGG
TATTTTCTCCTTACGCATCTGTGCGGTATTTCACACCGCATA
[95 nt withheld, positions 3753-3847]
T
[46 nt withheld, positions 3849-3894]
C
[141 nt withheld, positions 3896-4036]
CCTTTGACGTTGGAGTCCACGTTCTTT
[37 nt withheld, positions 4064-4100]
ACTCTATCTCGGGCTATTCTTTTGATTTATAAGGGATTTTGCCGATTTCGGTCTATTGGTTAAAAAATGA
GCTGATTTAACAAAAATTTAACGCGAATTTTAACAAAATATTAACGTTTACAATTTTATGGTGCACTCTC
AGTACAATCTGCTCTGATGCCGCATAGTTAAGCCAGCCCCGACACCCGCCAACACCCGCTGACGCGCCCT
GACGGGCTTGTCTGCTCCCGGCATCCGCTTACAGACAAGCTGTGACCGTCTCCGGGAGCTGCATGTGTCA
GAGGTTTTCACCGTCATCACCGAAACGCGCGAGACGAAAGGGCCTCGTGATACGCCTATTTTTATAGGTT
AATGTCATGATAATAATGGTTTCTTAGACGTCAGGTGGCACTTTTCGGGGAAATGTGCGCGGAACCCCTA
TTTGTTTATTTTTCTAAATACATTCAAATATGTATCCGCTCATGAGACAATAACCCTGATAAATGCTTCA
ATAATATTGAAAAAGGAAGAGTATGAGTATTCAACATTTCCGTGTCGCCCTTATTCCCTTTTTTGCGGCA
TTTTGCCTTCCTGTTTTTGCTCACCCAGAAACGCTGGTGAAAGTAAAAGATGCTGAAGATCAGTTGGGTG
CACGAGTGGGTTACATCGAACTGGATCTCAACAGCGGTAAGATCCTTGAGAGTTTTCGCCCCGAAGAACG
TTTTCCAATGATGAGCACTTTTAAAGTTCTGCTATGTGGCGCGGTATTATCCCGTATTGACGCCGGGCAA
GAGCAACTCGGTCGCCGCATACACTATTCTCAGAATGACTTGGTTGAGTACTCACCAGTCACAGAAAAGC
ATCTTACGGATGGCATGACAGTAAGAGAATTATGCAGTGCTGCCATAACCATGAGTGATAACACTGCGGC
CAACTTACTTCTGACAACGATCGGAGGACCGAAGGAGCTAACCGCTTTTTTGCACAACATGGGGGATCAT
GTAACTCGCCTTGATCGTTGGGAACCGGAGCTGAATGAAGCCATACCAAACGACGAGCGTGACACCACGA
TGCCTGTAGCAATGGCAACAACGTTGCGCAAACTATTAACTGGCGAACTACTTACTCTAGCTTCCCGGCA
ACAATTAATAGACTGGATGGAGGCGGATAAAGTTGCAGGACCACTTCTGCGCTCGGCCCTTCCGGCTGGC
TGGTTTATTGCTGATAAATCTGGAGCCGGTGAGCGTGGGTCTCGCGGTATCATTGCAGCACTGGGGCCAG
ATGGTAAGCCCTCCCGTATCGTAGTTATCTACACGACGGGGAGTCAGGCAACTATGGATGAACGAAATAG
ACAGATCGCTGAGATAGGTGCCTCACTGATTAAGCATTGGTAACTGTCAGACCAAGTTTAC
Features (pLannotate 1.2.2; 14 found; start..end, strand, type, name):
    153..741     +  rep_origin     ori: high-copy-number ColE1/pMB1/pBR322/pUC origin of replication
    814..841     +  repeat_region  AAV2 ITR (fragment): inverted terminal repeat of adeno-associated virus serotype 2 inverted
    870..897     +  repeat_region  AAV2 ITR (fragment): inverted terminal repeat of adeno-associated virus serotype 2 inverted
   1667..2374    +  CDS            mNeonGreen: mNeonGreen is a basic (constitutively fluorescent) green/yellow fluorescent protein published in 2013, derived from Branchiostoma lanceolatum. It is reported to be a very rapidly-maturing monomer with moderate acid sensitivity.
   2396..2420    +  misc_feature   MCS (fragment): pBluescript multiple cloning site
   2420..3008    +  misc_feature   WPRE: woodchuck hepatitis virus posttranscriptional regulatory element
   3040..3516    +  polyA_signal   hGH poly(A) signal: human growth hormone polyadenylation signal
   3556..3696    +  repeat_region  AAV2 ITR: inverted terminal repeat of adeno-associated virus serotype 2 inverted
   3701..3752    -  misc_feature   bom (fragment): basis of mobility region from pBR322
   3771..4226    +  rep_origin     f1 ori (sequence partly withheld): f1 bacteriophage origin of replication; arrow indicates direction of (+) strand synthesis
   4227..4276    -  misc_feature   bom (fragment): basis of mobility region from pBR322
   4378..4413    -  CDS            rop (fragment): Rop protein, which maintains plasmids at low copy number; rop
   4508..4612    +  promoter       AmpR promoter: bla
   4613..5473    +  CDS            AmpR: β-lactamase; bla; confers resistance to ampicillin, carbenicillin, and related antibiotics
