[The description below was written by a language model from this plasmid's Addgene catalogue record and pLannotate feature annotations shown in this document.]
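Description:
AAV-GFAP-mNeonGreen is an adeno-associated virus transfer (packaging) plasmid designed to express the green/yellow fluorescent protein mNeonGreen in astrocytes. According to the record it was derived from an earlier AAV GFAP-GFP vector by swapping GFP for mNeonGreen, cloned between SalI and EcoRI sites that remain intact. The plasmid is propagated in E. coli through a high-copy ColE1/pUC-type origin and selected with ampicillin via the bla gene and its native promoter. An f1 phage origin is also present in the backbone, along with small remnants of pBR322 bom and rop sequences that are unlikely to be functionally relevant.

The expression cassette lies between AAV2 inverted terminal repeats, which are the cis elements needed for replication and encapsidation of the genome when rep, cap and helper functions are supplied in trans. The right ITR is annotated in full, whereas the left one is detected only as two short fragments. This may reflect how hard these hairpin repeats are to sequence and annotate, but a partial deletion cannot be excluded from the table. The catalogue lists a minimal GFAP promoter as the driver. It is not annotated in the feature table, but the unannotated stretch between the left ITR and the mNeonGreen coding sequence is where it would sit. Downstream of the reporter, a WPRE enhances transcript stability and expression, and a human growth hormone polyadenylation signal terminates the message. mNeonGreen is a bright, rapidly maturing monomer originating from Branchiostoma lanceolatum. The construct is suited to producing recombinant AAV for labelling and visualising astrocytes. The sequenced record is slightly shorter than the catalogued total size, and the listed backbone size appears to duplicate the insert size.
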