Addgene plasmid #105713: AAV-GFAP-mNeonGreen
Purpose: AAV packaging vector to express mNeonGreen in astrocytes.
Depositing lab: Pantelis Tsoulfas. Depositing organization: University of Miami.
Backbone
  Vector backbone: Original vector is from ADDGENE plasmid #50473
  Backbone size w/o insert (bp): 711
  Total vector size (bp): 5503
  Modifications to backbone: Replaced GFP with mNeonGreen
  Vector type: AAV
Growth in bacteria
  Bacterial resistance: Ampicillin, 100 μg/mL
  Growth temperature: 37°C
  Growth strain: DH5alpha
  Copy number: High Copy
Gene/Insert
  Gene/Insert name: mNeonGreen
  Species: Synthetic; Branchiostoma lanceolatum
  Insert size (bp): 711
  GenBank ID: AGG56535
  Promoter: Minimal GFAP promoter
  Cloning method: Restriction Enzyme; 5′ cloning site SalI (not destroyed); 3′ cloning site EcoRI (not destroyed)
  Sequencing primers: 5′ unknown; 3′ WPRE-R
Terms and licenses: Academic/Nonprofit Terms; Industry Terms: Not Available to Industry
How to cite: AAV-GFAP-mNeonGreen was a gift from Pantelis Tsoulfas (Addgene plasmid # 105713 ; http://n2t.net/addgene:105713 ; RRID:Addgene_105713)
